>Addgene plasmid #89705 | pJet-CMV-CD5Flag2-bglpA | addgene full sequence | sequence record 178345 | Addgene NGS Result
AAACCGCCTCTCCCCGCGCGTTGGCCGATTCATTAATGCAGCTGGCACGACAGGTTTCCCGACTGGAAAG
CAATTGGCAGTGAGCGCAACGCAATTAATGTGAGTTAGCTCACTCATTAGGCACCCCAGGCTTTACACTT
TATGCTTCCGGCTCGTATAATGTGTGGAATTATGAGCGGATAATAATTTCACACAGGAGGTTTAAACTTT
AAACATGTCAAAAGAGACGTCTTTTGTTAAGAATGCTGAGGAACTTGCAAAGCAAAAAATGGATGCTATT
AACCCTGAACTTTCTTCAAAATTTAAATTTTTAATAAAATTCCTGTCTCAGTTTCCTGAAGCTTGCTCTA
AACCTCGTTCAAAAAAAATGCAGAATAAAGTTGGTCAAGAGGAACATATTGAATATTTAGCTCGTAGTTT
TCATGAGAGTCGATTGCCAAGAAAACCCACGCCACCTACAACGGTTCCTGATGAGGTGGTTAGCATAGTT
CTTAATATAAGTTTTAATATACAGCCTGAAAATCTTGAGAGAATAAAAGAAGAACATCGATTTTCCATGG
CAGCTGAGAATATTGTAGGAGATCTTCTAGAAAGATCCCCGCGGCCATTGCATACGTTGTATCCATATCA
TAATATGTACATTTATATTGGCTCATGTCCAACATTACCGCCATGTTGACATTGATTATTGACTAGTTAT
TAATAGTAATCAATTACGGGGTCATTAGTTCATAGCCCATATATGGAGTTCCGCGTTACATAACTTACGG
TAAATGGCCCGCCTGGCTGACCGCCCAACGACCCCCGCCCATTGACGTCAATAATGACGTATGTTCCCAT
AGTAACGCCAATAGGGACTTTCCATTGACGTCAATGGGTGGAGTATTTACGGTAAACTGCCCACTTGGCA
GTACATCAAGTGTATCATATGCCAAGTACGCCCCCTATTGACGTCAATGACGGTAAATGGCCCGCCTGGC
ATTATGCCCAGTACATGACCTTATGGGACTTTCCTACTTGGCAGTACATCTACGTATTAGTCATCGCTAT
TACCATGGTGATGCGGTTTTGGCAGTACATCAATGGGCGTGGATAGCGGTTTGACTCACGGGGATTTCCA
AGTCTCCACCCCATTGACGTCAATGGGAGTTTGTTTTGGCACCAAAATCAACGGGACTTTCCAAAATGTC
GTAACAACTCCGCCCCATTGACGCAAATGGGCGGTAGGCGTGTACGGTGGGAGGTCTATATAAGCAGAGC
TCGTTTAGTGAACCGTCAGATCGCCTGGAGACGCCATCCACGCTGTTTTGACCTCCATAGAAGACACCGG
GACCGATCCAGCCTCCGCGGCCGGGAACGGTGCATTGGAACGCGGATTCCCCGTGCCAAGAGTGACGTAA
GTACCGCCTATAGAGTCTATAGGCCCACCCCCTTGGCTTCTTATGCGACGGATCTGCCTGCAGGTCGACC
ACCATGAAGCGCTTCCTCTTCCTCCTACTCACCATCAGCCTCCTGGTTATGGTACAGATACAAACTGGAC
TCTCAGGACAAAACGACACCGACTACAAAGACGATGACGACAAGTCAGCATCCAGCAACATAAGCGGAGG
CATTTTCCTTTTCTTCGTGGCCAATGCCATAATCCACCTCTTCTGCTTCAGTTGAATAAAATATCTTTAT
TTTCATTACATCTGTGTGTTGGTTTTTTGTGTGGTACCGCATCTTGCTGAAAAACTCGAGCCATCCGGAA
GATCTGGCGGCCGCTCTCCCTATAGTGAGTCGTATTACGCCGGATGGATATGGTGTTCAGGCACAAGTGT
TAAAGCAGTTGATTTTATTCACTATGATGAAAAAAACAATGAATGGAACCTGCTCCAAGTTAAAAATAGA
GATAATACCGAAAACTCATCGAGTAGTAAGATTAGAGATAATACAACAATAAAAAAATGGTTTAGAACTT
ACTCACAGCGTGATGCTACTAATTGGGACAATTTTCCAGATGAAGTATCATCTAAGAATTTAAATGAAGA
AGACTTCAGAGCTTTTGTTAAAAATTATTTGGCAAAAATAATATAATTCGGCTGCAGGGGCGGCCTCGTG
ATACGCCTATTTTTATAGGTTAATGTCATGATAATAATGGTTTCTTAGACGTCAGGTGGCACTTTTCGGG
GAAATGTGCGCGGAACCCCTATTTGTTTATTTTTCTAAATACATTCAAATATGTATCCGCTCATGAGACA
ATAACCCTGATAAATGCTTCAATAATATTGAAAAAGGAAGAGTATGAGTATTCAACATTTCCGTGTCGCC
CTTATTCCCTTTTTTGCGGCATTTTGCCTTCCTGTTTTTGCTCACCCAGAAACGCTGGTGAAAGTAAAAG
ATGCTGAAGATCAGTTGGGTGCACGAGTGGGTTACATCGAACTGGATCTCAACAGCGGTAAGATCCTTGA
GAGTTTTCGCCCCGAAGAACGTTTTCCAATGATGAGCACTTTTAAAGTTCTGCTATGTGGCGCGGTATTA
TCCCGTATTGACGCCGGGCAAGAGCAACTCGGTCGCCGCATACACTATTCTCAGAATGACTTGGTTGAGT
ACTCACCAGTCACAGAAAAGCATCTTACGGATGGCATGACAGTAAGAGAATTATGCAGTGCTGCCATAAC
CATGAGTGATAACACTGCGGCCAACTTACTTCTGACAACGATCGGAGGACCGAAGGAGCTAACCGCTTTT
TTGCACAACATGGGGGATCATGTAACTCGCCTTGATCGTTGGGAACCGGAGCTGAATGAAGCCATACCAA
ACGACGAGCGTGACACCACGATGCCTGTAGCAATGGCAACAACGTTGCGCAAACTATTAACTGGCGAACT
ACTTACTCTAGCTTCCCGGCAACAATTAATAGACTGGATGGAGGCGGATAAAGTTGCAGGACCACTTCTG
CGCTCGGCCCTTCCGGCTGGCTGGTTTATTGCTGATAAATCTGGAGCCGGTGAGCGTGGGTCTCGCGGTA
TCATTGCAGCACTGGGGCCAGATGGTAAGCCCTCCCGTATCGTAGTTATCTACACGACGGGGAGTCAGGC
AACTATGGATGAACGAAATAGACAGATCGCTGAGATAGGTGCCTCACTGATTAAGCATTGGTAACTGTCA
GACCAAGTTTACTCATATATACTTTAGATTGATTTAAAACTTCATTTTTAATTTAAAAGGATCTAGGTGA
AGATCCTTTTTGATAATCTCATGACCAAAATCCCTTAACGTGAGTTTTCGTTCCACTGAGCGTCAGACCC
CGTAGAAAAGATCAAAGGATCTTCTTGAGATCCTTTTTTTCTGCGCGTAATCTGCTGCTTGCAAACAAAA
AAACCACCGCTACCAGCGGTGGTTTGTTTGCCGGATCAAGAGCTACCAACTCTTTTTCCGAAGGTAACTG
GCTTCAGCAGAGCGCAGATACCAAATACTGTTCTTCTAGTGTAGCCGTAGTTAGGCCACCACTTCAAGAA
CTCTGTAGCACCGCCTACATACCTCGCTCTGCTAATCCTGTTACCAGTGGCTGCTGCCAGTGGCGATAAG
TCGTGTCTTACCGGGTTGGACTCAAGACGATAGTTACCGGATAAGGCGCAGCGGTCGGGCTGAACGGGGG
GTTCGTGCACACAGCCCAGCTTGGAGCGAACGACCTACACCGAACTGAGATACCTACAGCGTGAGCTATG
AGAAAGCGCCACGCTTCCCGAAGGGAGAAAGGCGGACAGGTATCCGGTAAGCGGCAGGGTCGGAACAGGA
GAGCGCACGAGGGAGCTTCCAGGGGGAAACGCCTGGTATCTTTATAGTCCTGTCGGGTTTCGCCACCTCT
GACTTGAGCGTCGATTTTTGTGATGCTCGTCAGGGGGGCGGAGCCTATGGAAAAACGCCAGCAACGCGGC
CTTTTTACGGTTCCTGGCCTTTTGCTGGCCTTTTGCTCACATGTTCTTTCCTGCGTTATCCCCTGATTCT
GTGGATAACCGTATTACCGCCTTTGAGTGAGCTGATACCGCTCGCCGCAGCCGAACGACCGAGCGCAGCG
AGTCAGTGAGCGAGGAAGCGGAAGAGCGCCCAATACGC
Features (pLannotate 1.2.2; 13 found; start..end, strand, type, name):
     96..117     +  protein_bind   CAP binding site: CAP binding activates transcription in the presence of cAMP. E. coli catabolite activator protein
    132..162     +  promoter       lac UV5 promoter: E. coli lac promoter with an "up" mutation
    215..595     +  CDS            eco47IR (fragment): T2E7_ECOLX - Protein predicted: Swiss-Prot protein existence level 4. Recognizes the double-stranded sequence GGWCC and cleaves after G-1. From Escherichia coli.
    678..1057    +  enhancer       CMV enhancer: human cytomegalovirus immediate early enhancer
   1058..1261    +  promoter       CMV promoter: human cytomegalovirus (CMV) immediate early promoter
   1397..1446    +  intron         CMV intron (fragment): modified intron A from human cytomegalovirus
   1474..1662    +  CDS            CD52: CD52_HUMAN - Also known as CDW52, HE5. Experimental evidence at protein level: Swiss-Prot protein existence level 1. May play a role in carrying and orienting carbohydrate, as well as having a more specific role. From Homo sapiens (Human).
   1665..1713    +  polyA_signal   poly(A) signal: synthetic polyadenylation signal
   1769..1787    -  promoter       T7 promoter: promoter for bacteriophage T7 RNA polymerase
   2179..2283    +  promoter       AmpR promoter: bla
   2284..3144    +  CDS            AmpR: β-lactamase; bla; confers resistance to ampicillin, carbenicillin, and related antibiotics
   3315..3903    +  rep_origin     ori: high-copy-number ColE1/pMB1/pBR322/pUC origin of replication
   4086..71      +  CDS            lacI (fragment) (across the origin): lac repressor; lacI; The lac repressor binds to the lac operator to inhibit transcription in E. coli. This inhibition can be relieved by adding lactose or isopropyl-β-D-thiogalactopyranoside (IPTG).
