[The description below was written by a language model from this plasmid's Addgene catalogue record and pLannotate feature annotations shown in this document.]
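Description:
pJet-CMV-CD5Flag2-bglpA is a small (about 4.1 kb) mammalian expression plasmid built on the pJet 1.2 cloning backbone. It is maintained in E. coli at high copy number through a ColE1/pUC-type origin and selected with ampicillin via the β-lactamase gene and its native promoter. Remnants of the pJet positive-selection system are still annotated: a lac UV5 promoter with a CAP binding site drives a fragment of eco47IR, the lethal restriction endonuclease gene that is disrupted when an insert is cloned into this vector. A T7 promoter flanks the insert on the opposite strand, and a short lacI fragment spans the sequence origin.

The roughly 1.1 kb insert, recorded as cloned between XbaI and KpnI sites, is a compact expression cassette. The human cytomegalovirus immediate-early enhancer and promoter, followed by a short fragment of CMV intron A, drive a coding sequence annotated as human CD52. According to the catalogue entry, a Flag epitope is embedded in it, although the Flag tag is not separately annotated in the feature table. CD52 is a very short glycosylphosphatidylinositol-anchored surface glycoprotein, so placing an epitope within it should display the tag on the outer cell membrane. The open reading frame is terminated by a short polyadenylation signal. The construct name suggests a β-globin origin, while the automated annotation labels it a synthetic poly(A) signal.

The associated publication concerns isolating gene-edited cells through knock-in of short GPI-anchored epitope tags. In that context, this plasmid apparently serves to express and test the surface-displayed Flag–CD52 tag with a minimal poly(A) element in mammalian cells.
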