Addgene plasmid #89705: pJet-CMV-CD5Flag2-bglpA
Purpose: Expression plasmid for Flag embedded into human CD52 with short polyA
Depositing lab: Dmitriy Mazurov. Depositing organization: Institute of Gene Biology (RAS). Publication: Isolation of gene-edited cells via knock-in of short glycophosphatidylinositol-anchored epitope tags. Zotova A, Pichugin A, Atemasova A, Knyazhanskaya E, Lopatukhina E, Mitkin N, Holmuhamedov E, Gottikh M, Kuprash D, Filatov A, Mazurov D. Sci Rep. 2019 Feb 28;9(1):3132. doi: 10.1038/s41598-019-40219-z. PubMed 30816313.
Backbone
  Vector backbone: pJet 1.2
  Total vector size (bp): 4095
  Vector type: Mammalian Expression
Growth in bacteria
  Bacterial resistance: Ampicillin, 100 μg/mL
  Growth temperature: 37°C
  Growth strain: DH5alpha
  Copy number: High Copy
Gene/Insert
  Gene/Insert name: CMV-CD5Flag2-bglpA
  Species: H. sapiens (human)
  Insert size (bp): 1129
  Promoter: CMV
  Cloning method: Restriction Enzyme; 5′ cloning site XbaI (unknown if destroyed); 3′ cloning site KpnI (unknown if destroyed)
  Sequencing primers: 5′ AAGAACATCGATTTTCCATGGCAG; 3′ CGACTCACTATAGGGAGAGCGGC
Terms and licenses: Academic/Nonprofit Terms; Industry Terms: Not Available to Industry
How to cite: pJet-CMV-CD5Flag2-bglpA was a gift from Dmitriy Mazurov (Addgene plasmid # 89705 ; http://n2t.net/addgene:89705 ; RRID:Addgene_89705)
